Addgene plasmid #232398: pGL3_IMPG1_pos0x5_1175
Purpose: IMPG1 enhancer, five sensitizing elements inserted at pos 1175
Depositing lab: Joanna Wysocka. Depositing organization: Stanford University.
Backbone
  Vector backbone: pGL3 Luciferase Reporter Vector
  Backbone manufacturer: Promega
  Vector type: Luciferase
Growth in bacteria
  Bacterial resistance: Ampicillin, 100 μg/mL
  Growth temperature: 37°C
  Growth strain: DH5alpha
  Copy number: High Copy
Gene/Insert
  Gene/Insert name: IMPG1
  Species: H. sapiens (human)
  Mutation: IMPG1 enhancer, five sensitizing elements inserted at pos 1175
  Entrez Gene: IMPG1 (a.k.a. GP147, SPACR, IPM150)
  Cloning method: Restriction Enzyme; 5′ cloning site Unknown (unknown if destroyed)
Terms and licenses: Academic/Nonprofit Terms; Industry Terms: Not Available to Industry
How to cite: pGL3_IMPG1_pos0x5_1175 was a gift from Joanna Wysocka (Addgene plasmid # 232398 ; http://n2t.net/addgene:232398 ; RRID:Addgene_232398)
