[The description below was written by a language model from this plasmid's Addgene catalogue record and pLannotate feature annotations shown in this document.]
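Description:
pGL3_IMPG1_pos0x5_1175 is a firefly luciferase reporter plasmid built on the Promega pGL3 backbone and used to measure the activity of an engineered version of a human IMPG1 enhancer in transfected cells. It is maintained in E. coli as a high-copy plasmid through a ColE1/pUC-type origin and selected with ampicillin via the β-lactamase gene and its native promoter. An f1 bacteriophage origin is also present. Short annotated fragments of lacZα, a tetracycline resistance gene and SV40 large T antigen are backbone remnants rather than functional genes.

The reporter unit consists of the SV40 early promoter driving the enhanced luc+ firefly luciferase coding sequence, terminated by the SV40 late poly(A) signal. Upstream of the cloning region, a synthetic poly(A) signal and a transcriptional pause site from the human α2 globin gene reduce background from spurious read-through transcription originating in the backbone. The promoter on its own gives a basal signal, so luciferase output reports how strongly the cloned regulatory element boosts transcription.

According to the catalogue entry, the insert is an IMPG1 enhancer carrying five copies of a "sensitizing element" inserted at position 1175. The record does not define these elements, nor the coordinate system for that position. The automated feature table does not annotate the enhancer. It presumably lies in the unannotated stretch near the start of the sequence record, but its exact boundaries, orientation and cloning sites are not given. The name suggests that the plasmid belongs to a series varying the placement or number of inserted elements, though the record does not describe such a series.
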