Features (pLannotate 1.2.2; 12 found; start..end, strand, type, name):
    565..656     -  misc_feature   pause site: RNA polymerase II transcriptional pause signal from the human α2 globin gene
    670..718     -  polyA_signal   poly(A) signal: synthetic polyadenylation signal
    777..844     +  CDS            lacZα (fragment): LacZα fragment of β-galactosidase; lacZ fragment
    876..1304    -  rep_origin     f1 ori (sequence partly withheld): f1 bacteriophage origin of replication; arrow indicates direction of (+) strand synthesis
   1331..1435    +  promoter       AmpR promoter: bla
   1436..2296    +  CDS            AmpR: β-lactamase; bla; confers resistance to ampicillin, carbenicillin, and related antibiotics
   2467..3055    +  rep_origin     ori: high-copy-number ColE1/pMB1/pBR322/pUC origin of replication
   3235..3367    -  CDS            TcR (fragment): tetracycline efflux protein; tet; confers resistance to tetracycline
   3389..3457    +  CDS            large T antigen (fragment): large T antigen from SV40 (simian virus 40)
   3480..3601    +  polyA_signal   SV40 poly(A) signal: SV40 polyadenylation signal
   3642..5294    -  CDS            luciferase: firefly luciferase; luc+; enhanced luc+ version of the luciferase gene
   5330..5526    -  promoter       SV40 promoter: SV40 early promoter
>Addgene plasmid #232398 | pGL3_IMPG1_pos0x5_1175 | addgene full sequence | sequence record 462870 | Addgene NGS Result
CAATAATTCTCTCCACATATGGTTTGCAATGTTTTGTTTCTTCAATACATATGGAGACCTGCACGAAGTT
GTGGAAACACATATGGCCCAGGGAGATTAACATGAATTCAACATATGGTCCTAACTGTGTTCTGGCTATT
TAACATATGGCATTTATAACCTTTGTCTTCCTTCTTTAAGCTGCAGTTTCTTTGTGTTATCACAGAGATA
GGAAAACTGACACAGGAAATGCATAACACATGTTAGACTCCAAGACCTCTCTCCATATGGGCTCAGTTCT
GATTTCCTCTGTTTCCTATATGGCACTGAGACAAATGCCTGGACACAGGGTTTTTTCTTCCTAAAGACTC
ACCCAGAAGTTCTGCTATTAATCATCAATCCGTTCCTCAAAATAACTTGGCATAGCTAAACCTAGCAAAG
TAAGGAAGATCTGACATATGGTGAAGTTCTCCAACAGCAATTGTGGGATTACAAGATAACAGCCACAAAT
CTGTGTGCATGGCTATTTTACATAGCTCAAGACTTCTTGAGGCTAGCACGCGTAAGAGCTCGGTACCTAT
CGATAGAGAAATGTTCTGGCACCTGCACTTGCACTGGGGACAGCCTATTTTGCTAGTTTGTTTTGTTTCG
TTTTGTTTTGATGGAGAGCGTATGTTAGTACTATCGATTCACACAAAAAACCAACACACAGATGTAATGA
AAATAAAGATATTTTATTGCGGCCGCTCCAAGTACCTCCCGTACCTTAATATTACTTACTTATCATGGTA
GCTTGGGCTGGCGTAATAGCGAAGAGGCCCGCACCGATCGCCCTTCCCAACAGTTGCGCAGCCTGAATGG
CGAATGGCAAATTGTAAGCGTTAATATTTTGTTAAAATTCGCGTTAAATTTTTGTTAAATCAGCTCATTT
TTTAACCAATAGGCCGAAATCGGCAAAATCCCTTATAAATCAAAAGAATAGACCGAGATAGGGT
[37 nt withheld, positions 975-1011]
AAAGAACGTGGACTCCAACGTCAAAGG
[49 nt withheld, positions 1039-1087]
T
[91 nt withheld, positions 1089-1179]
G
[124 nt withheld, positions 1181-1304]
CAGGTGGCACTTTTCGGGGAAATGTGCGCGGAACCCCTATTTGTTTATTTTTCTAAATACATTCAAATAT
GTATCCGCTCATGAGACAATAACCCTGATAAATGCTTCAATAATATTGAAAAAGGAAGAGTATGAGTATT
CAACATTTCCGTGTCGCCCTTATTCCCTTTTTTGCGGCATTTTGCCTTCCTGTTTTTGCTCACCCAGAAA
CGCTGGTGAAAGTAAAAGATGCTGAAGATCAGTTGGGTGCACGAGTGGGTTACATCGAACTGGATCTCAA
CAGCGGTAAGATCCTTGAGAGTTTTCGCCCCGAAGAACGTTTTCCAATGATGAGCACTTTTAAAGTTCTG
CTATGTGGCGCGGTATTATCCCGTATTGACGCCGGGCAAGAGCAACTCGGTCGCCGCATACACTATTCTC
AGAATGACTTGGTTGAGTACTCACCAGTCACAGAAAAGCATCTTACGGATGGCATGACAGTAAGAGAATT
ATGCAGTGCTGCCATAACCATGAGTGATAACACTGCGGCCAACTTACTTCTGACAACGATCGGAGGACCG
AAGGAGCTAACCGCTTTTTTGCACAACATGGGGGATCATGTAACTCGCCTTGATCGTTGGGAACCGGAGC
TGAATGAAGCCATACCAAACGACGAGCGTGACACCACGATGCCTGTAGCAATGGCAACAACGTTGCGCAA
ACTATTAACTGGCGAACTACTTACTCTAGCTTCCCGGCAACAATTAATAGACTGGATGGAGGCGGATAAA
GTTGCAGGACCACTTCTGCGCTCGGCCCTTCCGGCTGGCTGGTTTATTGCTGATAAATCTGGAGCCGGTG
AGCGTGGGTCTCGCGGTATCATTGCAGCACTGGGGCCAGATGGTAAGCCCTCCCGTATCGTAGTTATCTA
CACGACGGGGAGTCAGGCAACTATGGATGAACGAAATAGACAGATCGCTGAGATAGGTGCCTCACTGATT
AAGCATTGGTAACTGTCAGACCAAGTTTACTCATATATACTTTAGATTGATTTAAAACTTCATTTTTAAT
TTAAAAGGATCTAGGTGAAGATCCTTTTTGATAATCTCATGACCAAAATCCCTTAACGTGAGTTTTCGTT
CCACTGAGCGTCAGACCCCGTAGAAAAGATCAAAGGATCTTCTTGAGATCCTTTTTTTCTGCGCGTAATC
TGCTGCTTGCAAACAAAAAAACCACCGCTACCAGCGGTGGTTTGTTTGCCGGATCAAGAGCTACCAACTC
TTTTTCCGAAGGTAACTGGCTTCAGCAGAGCGCAGATACCAAATACTGTTCTTCTAGTGTAGCCGTAGTT
AGGCCACCACTTCAAGAACTCTGTAGCACCGCCTACATACCTCGCTCTGCTAATCCTGTTACCAGTGGCT
GCTGCCAGTGGCGATAAGTCGTGTCTTACCGGGTTGGACTCAAGACGATAGTTACCGGATAAGGCGCAGC
GGTCGGGCTGAACGGGGGGTTCGTGCACACAGCCCAGCTTGGAGCGAACGACCTACACCGAACTGAGATA
CCTACAGCGTGAGCTATGAGAAAGCGCCACGCTTCCCGAAGGGAGAAAGGCGGACAGGTATCCGGTAAGC
GGCAGGGTCGGAACAGGAGAGCGCACGAGGGAGCTTCCAGGGGGAAACGCCTGGTATCTTTATAGTCCTG
TCGGGTTTCGCCACCTCTGACTTGAGCGTCGATTTTTGTGATGCTCGTCAGGGGGGCGGAGCCTATGGAA
AAACGCCAGCAACGCGGCCTTTTTACGGTTCCTGGCCTTTTGCTGGCCTTTTGCTCACATGTTCTTTCCT
GCGTTATCCCCTGATTCTGTGGATAACCGTATTACCGCCTTTGAGTGAGCTGATACCGCTCGCCGCAGCC
GAACGACCGAGCGCAGCGAGTCAGTGAGCGAGGAAGCGGAAGAGCGCTGCCGGCACCTGTCCTACGAGTT
GCATGATAAAGAAGACAGTCATAAGTGCGGCGACGATAGTCATGCCCCGCGCCCACCGGAAGGAGCTGAC
TGGGTTGAAGGCTCTCAAGGGCATCGGTCGACGGATCCAGATCCTTATCGATTTTACCACATTTGTAGAG
GTTTTACTTGCTTTAAAAAACCTCCCACACCTCCCCCTGAACCTGAAACATAAAATGAATGCAATTGTTG
TTGTTAACTTGTTTATTGCAGCTTATAATGGTTACAAATAAAGCAATAGCATCACAAATTTCACAAATAA
AGCATTTTTTTCACTGCATTCTAGTTGTGGTTTGTCCAAACTCATCAATGTATCTTATCATGTCTGCTCG
AAGCGGCCGGCCGCCCCGACTCTAGAATTACACGGCGATCTTTCCGCCCTTCTTGGCCTTTATGAGGATC
TCTCTGATTTTTCTTGCGTCGAGTTTTCCGGTAAGACCTTTCGGTACTTCGTCCACAAACACAACTCCTC
CGCGCAACTTTTTCGCGGTTGTTACTTGACTGGCGACGTAATCCACGATCTCTTTTTCCGTCATCGTCTT
TCCGTGCTCCAAAACAACAACGGCGGCGGGAAGTTCACCGGCGTCATCGTCGGGAAGACCTGCGACACCT
GCGTCGAAGATGTTGGGGTGTTGGAGCAAGATGGATTCCAATTCAGCGGGAGCCACCTGATAGCCTTTGT
ACTTAATCAGAGACTTCAGGCGGTCAACGATGAAGAAGTGTTCGTCTTCGTCCCAGTAAGCTATGTCTCC
AGAATGTAGCCATCCATCCTTGTCAATCAAGGCGTTGGTCGCTTCCGGATTGTTTACATAACCGGACATA
ATCATAGGACCTCTCACACACAGTTCGCCTCTTTGATTAACGCCCAGCGTTTTCCCGGTATCCAGATCCA
CAACCTTCGCTTCAAAAAATGGAACAACTTTACCGACCGCGCCCGGTTTATCATCCCCCTCGGGTGTAAT
CAGAATAGCTGATGTAGTCTCAGTGAGCCCATATCCTTGCCTGATACCTGGCAGATGGAACCTCTTGGCA
ACCGCTTCCCCGACTTCCTTAGAGAGGGGAGCGCCACCAGAAGCAATTTCGTGTAAATTAGATAAATCGT
ATTTGTCAATCAGAGTGCTTTTGGCGAAGAAGGAGAATAGGGTTGGCACCAGCAGCGCACTTTGAATCTT
GTAATCCTGAAGGCTCCTCAGAAACAGCTCTTCTTCAAATCTATACATTAAGACGACTCGAAATCCACAT
ATCAAATATCCGAGTGTAGTAAACATTCCAAAACCGTGATGGAATGGAACAACACTTAAAATCGCAGTAT
CCGGAATGATTTGATTGCCAAAAATAGGATCTCTGGCATGCGAGAATCTCACGCAGGCAGTTCTATGAGG
CAGAGCGACACCTTTAGGCAGACCAGTAGATCCAGAGGAGTTCATGATCAGTGCAATTGTCTTGTCCCTA
TCGAAGGACTCTGGCACAAAATCGTATTCATTAAAACCGGGAGGTAGATGAGATGTGACGAACGTGTACA
TCGACTGAAATCCCTGGTAATCCGTTTTAGAATCCATGATAATAATTTTTTGGATGATTGGGAGCTTTTT
TTGCACGTTCAAAATTTTTTGCAACCCCTTTTTGGAAACGAACACCACGGTAGGCTGCGAAATGCCCATA
CTGTTGAGCAATTCACGTTCATTATAAATGTCGTTCGCGGGCGCAACTGCAACTCCGATAAATAACGCGC
CCAACACCGGCATAAAGAATTGAAGAGAGTTTTCACTGCATACGACGATTCTGTGATTTGTATTCAGCCC
ATATCGTTTCATAGCTTCTGCCAACCGAACGGACATTTCGAAGTACTCAGCGTAAGTGATGTCCACCTCG
ATATGTGCATCTGTAAAAGCAATTGTTCCAGGAACCAGGGCGTATCTCTTCATAGCCTTATGCAGTTGCT
CTCCAGCGGTTCCATCTTCCAGCGGATAGAATGGCGCCGGGCCTTTCTTTATGTTTTTGGCGTCTTCCAT
GGTGGCTTTACCAACAGTACCGGAATGCCAAGCTTTTTGCAAAAGCCTAGGCCTCCAAAAAAGCCTCCTC
ACTACTTCTGGAATAGCTCAGAGGCCGAGGCGGCCTCGGCCTCTGCATAAATAAAAAAAATTAGTCAGCG
ATGGGGCGGAGAATGGGCGGAACTGGGCGGAGTTAGGGGCGGGATGGGCGGAGTTAGGGGCGGGACTATG
GTTGCTGACTAATTGAGATGCAGATCGCAGATCTCGAG
